Addgene plasmid #232506: pBEL2782
Purpose: Expression plasmid of LetB
Depositing lab: Gira Bhabha & Damian Ekiert. Depositing organization: Johns Hopkins University and School of Medicine. Publication: LetA defines a structurally distinct transporter family. Santarossa CC, Li Y, Yousef S, Hasdemir HS, Rodriguez CC, Haase MAB, Baek M, Coudray N, Pavek JG, Focke KN, Silverberg AL, Bautista C, Yeh JT, Marty MT, Baker D, Tajkhorshid E, Ekiert DC, Bhabha G. Nature. 2026 Jan 21. doi: 10.1038/s41586-025-09990-0. PubMed 41565823.
Backbone
  Vector backbone: pBAD
  Vector type: Bacterial Expression
Growth in bacteria
  Bacterial resistance: Ampicillin, 100 μg/mL
  Growth temperature: 37°C
  Growth strain: DH5alpha
  Copy number: High Copy
Gene/Insert
  Gene/Insert name: YebT (alt name: LetB)
  Species: E. coli
  Mutation: None
  Entrez Gene: letB (a.k.a. b1834, ECK1833, yebT)
  Promoter: araBAD
  Tag / fusion protein: QHQ-7xHis (C terminal on insert)
  Cloning method: Gibson Cloning
Terms and licenses: Academic/Nonprofit Terms; Industry Terms: Not Available to Industry
Depositor comments: Please visit https://doi.org/10.1101/2025.03.21.644421 for bioRxiv preprint.
How to cite: pBEL2782 was a gift from Gira Bhabha & Damian Ekiert (Addgene plasmid # 232506 ; http://n2t.net/addgene:232506 ; RRID:Addgene_232506)
