[The description below was written by a language model from this plasmid's Addgene catalogue record and pLannotate feature annotations shown in this document.]
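Description:
pBEL2782 is a bacterial expression plasmid built on a pBAD backbone for arabinose-inducible production of the E. coli protein LetB (also called YebT). The sequenced plasmid is about 7.2 kb. It replicates from a ColE1/pMB1-type origin, recorded as high copy, and is selected with ampicillin through the β-lactamase gene driven by its own promoter. An M13 phage origin is also present, which in principle allows single-stranded DNA production with helper phage. Short remnants of pBR322-derived elements (fragments of bom, rop, the tetracycline resistance gene and its promoter) are annotated in the backbone; as fragments they are presumably non-functional carry-over from the parental vector.

The wild-type letB/yebT open reading frame, inserted by Gibson assembly, sits directly downstream of the araBAD promoter. The araC regulator gene is encoded on the opposite strand, the standard pBAD arrangement in which AraC represses the promoter in the absence of L-arabinose and activates it when the sugar is added, giving tight and titratable expression. According to the catalogue entry, the protein carries a C-terminal QHQ-7xHis tag, suitable for immobilised metal affinity purification; this tag is not separately annotated in the feature table. Transcription is terminated by the rrnB T1 and T2 terminators, preceded by a 5S rRNA segment from the same rrnB region.

LetB is annotated as a component of a transport pathway contributing to membrane integrity and may span the periplasm between the inner and outer membranes. The stated purpose is simply LetB expression, consistent with producing the tagged protein in E. coli for purification and for biochemical or structural study.
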