Features (pLannotate 1.2.2; 14 found; start..end, strand, type, name):
     10..294     +  promoter       araBAD promoter: araBAD; promoter of the L-arabinose operon of E. coli; the araC regulatory gene is transcribed in the opposite direction (Guzman et al., 1995)
    328..2958    +  CDS            yebT: YEBT_ECOLI - Experimental evidence at protein level: Swiss-Prot protein existence level 1. Component of a transport pathway that contributes to membrane integrity (PubMed:27795327). May directly span the intermembrane space, facilitating the transport of substrates across the periplasm (Probable). From Escherichia coli (strain K12).
   3151..3266    +  ncRNA          5S rRNA: Accession: RF00001 - 5S ribosomal RNA
   3270..3356    +  terminator     rrnB T1 terminator: Escherichia coli rrnB; transcription terminator T1 from the E. coli rrnB gene
   3448..3475    +  terminator     rrnB T2 terminator: transcription terminator T2 from the E. coli rrnB gene
   3494..3585    +  promoter       AmpR promoter: bla
   3586..4446    +  CDS            AmpR: β-lactamase; bla; confers resistance to ampicillin, carbenicillin, and related antibiotics
   4488..4868    +  rep_origin     M13 ori (sequence partly withheld): M13 bacteriophage origin of replication; arrow indicates direction of (+) strand synthesis
   5054..5641    +  rep_origin     ori: high-copy-number ColE1/pMB1/pBR322/pUC origin of replication
   5827..5878    -  misc_feature   bom (fragment): basis of mobility region from pBR322
   5994..6033    -  CDS            rop (fragment): Rop protein, which maintains plasmids at low copy number; rop
   6034..6219    -  CDS            TcR (fragment): tetracycline efflux protein; tet; confers resistance to tetracycline
   6229..6247    +  promoter       tet promoter (fragment): E. coli promoter for tetracycline efflux protein gene
   6337..7215    -  CDS            araC: L-arabinose regulatory protein; araC
>Addgene plasmid #232506 | pBEL2782 | addgene full sequence | sequence record 464816 | Addgene NGS Result
CATTCAGAGAAGAAACCAATTGTCCATATTGCATCAGACATTGCCGTCACTGCGTCTTTTACTGGCTCTT
CTCGCTAACCAAACCGGTAACCCCGCTTATTAAAAGCATTCTGTAACAAAGCGGGACCAAAGCCATGACA
AAAACGCGTAACAAAAGTGTCTATAATCACGGCAGAAAAGTCCACATTGATTATTTGCACGGCGTCACAC
TTTGCTATGCCATAGCATTTTTATCCATAAGATTAGCGGATCCTACCTGACGCTTTTTATCGCAACTCTC
TACTGTTTCTCCATACCCGTTTTTTTGGGCTAGCCGAAGGGTGAATTATGAGTCAGGAAACGCCCGCTTC
GACGACTGAAGCGCAGATTAAAAATAAACGCCGTATCTCACCTTTCTGGCTGCTGCCGTTCATCGCGCTA
ATGATTGCCAGTTGGCTGATTTGGGACAGTTATCAGGACCGGGGTAATACCGTCACCATCGACTTTATGT
CGGCGGATGGTATTGTTCCAGGCCGTACGCCTGTTCGTTATCAGGGCGTTGAAGTCGGAACAGTGCAGGA
TATCAGCCTCAGCGACGATCTTCGTAAGATTGAAGTCAAGGTCAGCATCAAGTCCGATATGAAAGATGCG
CTGCGCGAAGAGACTCAGTTCTGGCTGGTGACGCCAAAAGCATCGTTGGCAGGTGTCTCCGGGCTGGACG
CCCTCGTCGGTGGGAACTATATCGGCATGATGCCGGGTAAAGGTAAAGAGCAGGATCACTTTGTCGCACT
CGATACCCAACCGAAATATCGGCTGGACAATGGCGATCTGATGATCCACCTGCAAGCCCCCGATCTCGGT
TCGCTGAACAGCGGTTCATTGGTCTATTTCCGCAAGATCCCGGTGGGAAAAGTCTACGACTATGCCATCA
ATCCCAACAAGCAAGGCGTGGTGATTGATGTCCTGATCGAGCGGCGTTTTACCGATCTGGTGAAAAAAGG
TAGCCGTTTCTGGAACGTTTCCGGCGTTGATGCCAACGTCAGTATCAGTGGCGCGAAGGTGAAACTGGAA
AGCCTGGCGGCACTGGTTAACGGTGCGATTGCCTTCGATTCACCAGAAGAGTCGAAACCTGCCGAGGCGG
AAGATACCTTTGGTCTGTATGAAGATCTGGCCCACAGCCAGCGTGGCGTAATAATAAAACTGGAACTGCC
GAGTGGGGCCGGATTAACCGCCGACTCGACGCCGTTAATGTATCAGGGGCTGGAAGTCGGACAGCTGACT
AAACTGGATTTAAATCCTGGTGGTAAAGTCACAGGGGAAATGACCGTTGATCCCAGCGTCGTTACCCTGC
TTCGTGAAAATACCCGCATCGAATTACGCAACCCGAAATTATCCCTTAGCGATGCTAATCTCAGCGCCCT
GCTGACCGGCAAAACCTTCGAGCTGGTGCCCGGCGATGGCGAGCCACGCAAAGAGTTCGTTGTTGTGCCA
GGCGAAAAAGCACTGCTGCATGAACCTGATGTTCTGACGCTGACCCTGACCGCGCCGGAAAGTTACGGTA
TTGATGCGGGTCAGCCGCTCATTCTTCACGGCGTGCAGGTAGGCCAGGTTATCGATCGTAAACTCACCAG
CAAAGGCGTCACCTTTACCGTCGCCATCGAGCCTCAGCATCGCGAACTGGTAAAAGGCGATAGCAAATTT
GTCGTCAACAGCCGTGTCGATGTGAAGGTGGGGCTGGATGGCGTTGAGTTTCTCGGTGCCAGCGCCTCAG
AATGGATCAATGGCGGGATACGTATTCTGCCGGGCGATAAAGGTGAGATGAAAGCCAGCTATCCACTGTA
TGCCAATTTGGAAAAAGCGCTGGAGAACAGCCTTAGCGATTTACCCACCACAACCGTGAGTTTGAGTGCA
GAGACGCTGCCGGATGTGCAGGCAGGATCGGTAGTGCTGTACCGTAAATTTGAAGTTGGTGAAGTGATTA
CCGTGCGTCCGCGAGCTAACGCGTTTGATATCGATCTGCATATTAAGCCGGAGTATCGCAACCTTCTGAC
CAGCAATAGCGTGTTCTGGGCAGAAGGCGGGGCGAAAGTTCAGCTGAATGGTAGTGGTCTGACCGTACAG
GCATCCCCGCTCTCCAGAGCATTAAAGGGAGCCATTAGCTTCGACAACCTCAGCGGTGCCAGCGCCAGTC
AGCGTAAAGGCGATAAGCGTATTCTGTATGCTTCCGAAACAGCGGCCCGTGCGGTTGGCGGGCAGATTAC
GCTTCACGCTTTCGATGCCGGAAAACTGGCGGTCGGGATGCCAATTCGCTATCTCGGTATTGATATCGGG
CAAATCCAGACGCTGGATCTGATTACCGCACGCAATGAAGTACAGGCAAAGGCGGTACTTTACCCGGAAT
ATGTCCAGACCTTTGCTCGCGGTGGTACGCGCTTCTCAGTGGTCACACCGCAAATTTCGGCAGCTGGCGT
TGAGCATCTTGATACTATCCTCCAGCCGTATATCAACGTCGAACCAGGCCGGGGCAATCCTCGCCGCGAC
TTTGAATTACAAGAGGCCACCATTACTGATTCGCGTTACCTGGATGGCTTAAGCATTATTGTTGAAGCGC
CGGAAGCCGGTTCGTTAGGCATCGGTACGCCTGTGCTGTTCCGTGGTCTGGAAGTCGGTACGGTTACAGG
AATGACGCTGGGGACATTGTCAGATCGCGTGATGATTGCGATGCGCATCAGTAAACGCTATCAACACCTG
GTGCGTAACAATTCCGTCTTCTGGTTGGCATCGGGTTACAGTCTGGACTTTGGTCTGACGGGCGGCGTAG
TGAAAACCGGCACCTTTAACCAGTTTATCCGTGGCGGCATCGCCTTCGCCACGCCTCCGGGTACGCCACT
GGCACCGAAAGCCCAGGAAGGCAAACACTTCCTGTTGCAGGAAAGTGAACCGAAAGAGTGGCGTGAATGG
GGAACTGCGCTTCCCAAACAGCATCAACACCATCACCACCATCATTAAGGTACCAAATTCCAGAAAAGAG
ACGCTGAAAAGCGTCTTTTTTCGTTTTGGTCCTGGTCTGAGGAATGGTTGTAAGCTTGGCTGTTTTGGCG
GATGAGAGAAGATTTTCAGCCTGATACAGATTAAATCAGAACGCAGAAGCGGTCTGATAAAACAGAATTT
GCCTGGCGGCAGTAGCGCGGTGGTCCCACCTGACCCCATGCCGAACTCAGAAGTGAAACGCCGTAGCGCC
GATGGTAGTGTGGGGTCTCCCCATGCGAGAGTAGGGAACTGCCAGGCATCAAATAAAACGAAAGGCTCAG
TCGAAAGACTGGGCCTTTCGTTTTATCTGTTGTTTGTCGGTGAACGCTCTCCTGAGTAGGACAAATCCGC
CGGGAGCGGATTTGAACGTTGCGAAGCAACGGCCCGGAGGGTGGCGGGCAGGACGCCCGCCATAAACTGC
CAGGCATCAAATTAAGCAGAAGGCCATCCTGACGGATGGCCTTTTTGCGTTTCTACAAACTCTTTTGTTT
ATTTTTCTAAATACATTCAAATATGTATCCGCTCATGAGACAATAACCCTGATAAATGCTTCAATAATAT
TGAAAAAGGAAGAGTATGAGTATTCAACATTTCCGTGTCGCCCTTATTCCCTTTTTTGCGGCATTTTGCC
TTCCTGTTTTTGCTCACCCAGAAACGCTGGTGAAAGTAAAAGATGCTGAAGATCAGTTGGGTGCACGAGT
GGGTTACATCGAACTGGATCTCAACAGCGGTAAGATCCTTGAGAGTTTTCGCCCCGAAGAACGTTTTCCA
ATGATGAGCACTTTTAAAGTTCTGCTATGTGGCGCGGTATTATCCCGTGTTGACGCCGGGCAAGAGCAAC
TCGGTCGCCGCATACACTATTCTCAGAATGACTTGGTTGAGTACTCACCAGTCACAGAAAAGCATCTTAC
GGATGGCATGACAGTAAGAGAATTATGCAGTGCTGCCATAACCATGAGTGATAACACTGCGGCCAACTTA
CTTCTGACAACGATCGGAGGACCGAAGGAGCTAACCGCTTTTTTGCACAACATGGGGGATCATGTAACTC
GCCTTGATCGTTGGGAACCGGAGCTGAATGAAGCCATACCAAACGACGAGCGTGACACCACGATGCCTGC
AGCAATGGCAACAACGTTGCGCAAACTATTAACTGGCGAACTACTTACTCTAGCTTCCCGGCAACAATTA
ATAGACTGGATGGAGGCGGATAAAGTTGCAGGACCACTTCTGCGCTCGGCCCTTCCGGCTGGCTGGTTTA
TTGCTGATAAATCTGGAGCCGGTGAGCGTGGGTCTCGCGGTATCATTGCAGCACTGGGGCCAGATGGTAA
GCCCTCCCGTATCGTAGTTATCTACACGACGGGGAGTCAGGCAACTATGGATGAACGAAATAGACAGATC
GCTGAGATAGGTGCCTCACTGATTAAGCATTGGTAACTGTCAGACCAAGTTTACTCATATATACTTTAGA
TTGATT
[125 nt withheld, positions 4487-4611]
C
[141 nt withheld, positions 4613-4753]
CCTTTGACGTTGGAGTCCACGTTCTTT
[37 nt withheld, positions 4781-4817]
ACCCTATCTCGGGCTATTCTTTTGATTTATAAGGGATTTTGCCGATTTCGGCCTATTGGTTAAAAAATGA
GCTGATTTAACAAAAATTTAACGCGAATTTTAACAAAATATTAACGTTTACAATTTAAAAGGATCTAGGT
GAAGATCCTTTTTGATAATCTCATGACCAAAATCCCTTAACGTGAGTTTTCGTTCCACTGAGCGTCAGAC
CCCGTAGAAAAGATCAAAGGATCTTCTTGAGATCCTTTTTTTCTGCGCGTAATCTGCTGCTTGCAAACAA
AAAAACCACCGCTACCAGCGGTGGTTTGTTTGCCGGATCAAGAGCTACCAACTCTTTTTCCGAAGGTAAC
TGGCTCAGCAGAGCGCAGATACCAAATACTGTCCTTCTAGTGTAGCCGTAGTTAGGCCACCACTTCAAGA
ACTCTGTAGCACCGCCTACATACCTCGCTCTGCTAATCCTGTTACCAGTGGCTGCTGCCAGTGGCGATAA
GTCGTGTCTTACCGGGTTGGACTCAAGACGATAGTTACCGGATAAGGCGCAGCGGTCGGGCTGAACGGGG
GGTTCGTGCACACAGCCCAGCTTGGAGCGAACGACCTACACCGAACTGAGATACCTACAGCGTGAGCTAT
GAGAAAGCGCCACGCTTCCCGAAGGGAGAAAGGCGGACAGGTATCCGGTAAGCGGCAGGGTCGGAACAGG
AGAGCGCACGAGGGAGCTTCCAGGGGGAAACGCCTGGTATCTTTATAGTCCTGTCGGGTTTCGCCACCTC
TGACTTGAGCGTCGATTTTTGTGATGCTCGTCAGGGGGGCGGAGCCTATGGAAAAACGCCAGCAACGCGG
CCTTTTTACGGTTCCTGGCCTTTTGCTGGCCTTTTGCTCACATGTTCTTTCCTGCGTTATCCCCTGATTC
TGTGGATAACCGTATTACCGCCTTTGAGTGAGCTGATACCGCTCGCCGCAGCCGAACGACCGAGCGCAGC
GAGTCAGTGAGCGAGGAAGCGGAAGAGCGCCTGATGCGGTATTTTCTCCTTACGCATCTGTGCGGTATTT
CACACCGCATAGGGTCATGGCTGCGCCCCGACACCCGCCAACACCCGCTGACGCGCCCTGACGGGCTTGT
CTGCTCCCGGCATCCGCTTACAGACAAGCTGTGACCGTCTCCGGGAGCTGCATGTGTCAGAGGTTTTCAC
CGTCATCACCGAAACGCGCGAGGCAGAAGGAGATGGCGCCCAACAGTCCCCCGGCCACGGGGCCTGCCAC
CATACCCACGCCGAAACAAGCGCTCATGAGCCCGAAGTGGCGAGCCCGATCTTCCCCATCGGTGATGTCG
GCGATATAGGCGCCAGCAACCGCACCTGTGGCGCCGGTGATGCCGGCCACGATGCGTCCGGCGTAGAGGA
TCTGCTCATGTTTGACAGCTTATCATCGATGCATAATGTGCCTGTCAAATGGACGAAGCAGGGATTCTGC
AAACCCTATGCTACTCCGTCAAGCCGTCAATTGTCTGATTCGTTACCAATTATGACAACTTGACGGCTAC
ATCATTCACTTTTTCTTCACAACCGGCACGGAACTCGCTCGGGCTGGCCCCGGTGCATTTTTTAAATACC
CGCGAGAAATAGAGTTGATCGTCAAAACCAACATTGCGACCGACGGTGGCGATAGGCATCCGGGTGGTGC
TCAAAAGCAGCTTCGCCTGGCTGATACGTTGGTCCTCGCGCCAGCTTAAGACGCTAATCCCTAACTGCTG
GCGGAAAAGATGTGACAGACGCGACGGCGACAAGCAAACATGCTGTGCGACGCTGGCGATATCAAAATTG
CTGTCTGCCAGGTGATCGCTGATGTACTGACAAGCCTCGCGTACCCGATTATCCATCGGTGGATGGAGCG
ACTCGTTAATCGCTTCCATGCGCCGCAGTAACAATTGCTCAAGCAGATTTATCGCCAGCAGCTCCGAATA
GCGCCCTTCCCCTTGCCCGGCGTTAATGATTTGCCCAAACAGGTCGCTGAAATGCGGCTGGTGCGCTTCA
TCCGGGCGAAAGAACCCCGTATTGGCAAATATTGACGGCCAGTTAAGCCATTCATGCCAGTAGGCGCGCG
GACGAAAGTAAACCCACTGGTGATACCATTCGCGAGCCTCCGGATGACGACCGTAGTGATGAATCTCTCC
TGGCGGGAACAGCAAAATATCACCCGGTCGGCAAACAAATTCTCGTCCCTGATTTTTCACCACCCCCTGA
CCGCGAATGGTGAGATTGAGAATATAACCTTTCATTCCCAGCGGTCGGTCGATAAAAAAATCGAGATAAC
CGTTGGCCTCAATCGGCGTTAAACCCGCCACCAGATGGGCATTAAACGAGTATCCCGGCAGCAGGGGATC
ATTTTGCGCTTCAGCCATACTTTTCATACTCCCGC
